Addgene plasmid #205676: LHAPZW
Purpose: shRNAmir backbone for RNA interference, with Azurite reporter
Depositing lab: Dapeng Wang. Depositing organization: Shandong Medical and Pharmaceutical University. Publication: miR-AB, a miRNA-based shRNA viral toolkit for multicolor-barcoded multiplex RNAi at a single-cell level. Wang D, Xiu J, Zhao J, Luo J. EMBO Rep. 2022 Apr 5;23(4):e53691. doi: 10.15252/embr.202153691. Epub 2022 Feb 24. PubMed 35201651.
Backbone
  Vector backbone: pLVX-Puro
  Backbone manufacturer: Clontech
  Vector type: Lentiviral
Growth in bacteria
  Bacterial resistance: Ampicillin, 100 μg/mL
  Growth temperature: 37°C
  Growth strain: NEB Stable
  Copy number: High Copy
Gene/Insert
  Gene/Insert name: miR-AB
  Species: Synthetic
  Promoter: EH
  Cloning method: Restriction Enzyme; 5′ cloning site BamHI (unknown if destroyed); 3′ cloning site ApaI (unknown if destroyed)
  Sequencing primers: 3′ PGK Reverse: GCCAGAGGCCACTTGTGTAG
Terms and licenses: Academic/Nonprofit Terms; Industry Terms: Not Available to Industry
How to cite: LHAPZW was a gift from Dapeng Wang (Addgene plasmid # 205676 ; http://n2t.net/addgene:205676 ; RRID:Addgene_205676)
