[The description below was written by a language model from this plasmid's Addgene catalogue record and pLannotate feature annotations shown in this document.]
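Description:
LHAPZW is a lentiviral shRNAmir backbone built on Clontech's pLVX-Puro and belongs to the miR-AB toolkit for multicolour-barcoded, multiplexed RNA interference. It is maintained in E. coli as a high-copy plasmid through a ColE1/pUC-type origin, with ampicillin selection provided by the β-lactamase gene. The annotated 8,895-nt sequence carries the usual HIV-1 transfer-vector elements. These include LTR sequences at both ends of the viral cassette, the Ψ packaging signal with an adjoining gag fragment, the Rev response element for Rev-dependent export of the genomic RNA, the cPPT/CTS, and a WPRE upstream of the 3' LTR to boost transcript expression. Despite the pLVX-Puro parentage, no puromycin resistance gene is annotated, so transduced cells appear to be identified by fluorescence rather than by drug selection.

The payload consists of two tandem expression units. The record names the insert promoter "EH", which corresponds in the feature table to an EF-1α core promoter fused directly to an HTLV-1 LTR fragment, a composite Pol II promoter. Downstream of it lies the synthetic miR-AB cassette, cloned between BamHI and ApaI. Only its 3' miR-30a flanking sequence is annotated, and roughly 900 nt between the promoter and this flank carry no annotation, so the record does not define what occupies that region. The miR-30a context allows an embedded hairpin to be processed through the endogenous microRNA pathway. A separate mouse PGK promoter then drives Azurite, a blue fluorescent protein that marks transduced cells. As a backbone, the construct is meant to receive user-designed shRNAmir sequences, and the Azurite colour lets a given knockdown be distinguished from others at the single-cell level.
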