Features (pLannotate 1.2.2; 23 found; start..end, strand, type, name):
    377..634     +  LTR            5' LTR (truncated): truncated 5' long terminal repeat (LTR) from HIV-1
    681..806     +  misc_feature   HIV-1 Ψ: packaging signal of human immunodeficiency virus type 1
    790..1128    +  CDS            HIV-1 gag (fragment): gag protein from human immunodeficiency virus 1; gag
   1303..1536    +  misc_feature   RRE: The Rev response element (RRE) of HIV-1 allows for Rev-dependent mRNA export from the nucleus to the cytoplasm.
   1913..2013    +  CDS            Rev (fragment): human immunodeficiency virus 1 (HIV-1) Rev protein; rev; enhances nuclear export of unspliced and incompletely spliced viral mRNAs
   2028..2143    +  misc_feature   cPPT/CTS: central polypurine tract and central termination sequence of HIV-1 (lacking the first T)
   2185..2396    +  promoter       EF-1α core promoter: core promoter for human elongation factor EF-1α
   2396..2663    +  LTR            5' LTR (truncated): truncated 5' long terminal repeat (LTR) from human T-cell leukemia virus (HTLV) type 1
   3608..3731    +  ncRNA          3' miR-30a: sequence downstream of the 71-nt precursor of the human miR-30a microRNA (Zeng et al., 2002) miRNA
   3745..4244    +  promoter       PGK promoter: mouse phosphoglycerate kinase 1 promoter
   4262..4975    +  CDS            Azurite: Azurite is a basic (constitutively fluorescent) blue fluorescent protein published in 2006, derived from Aequorea victoria. It is reported to be a rapidly-maturing weak dimer with low acid sensitivity.
   4987..5574    +  misc_feature   WPRE: woodchuck hepatitis virus posttranscriptional regulatory element
   5588..5986    +  CDS            nef (fragment): NEF_HV1BR - Experimental evidence at protein level: Swiss-Prot protein existence level 1. Extracellular Nef protein targets CD4(+) T-lymphocytes for apoptosis by interacting with CXCR4 surface receptors (PubMed:14990729). From Human immunodeficiency virus type 1 group M subtype B (isolate BRU/LAI) (HIV-1).
   6034..6291    +  LTR            5' LTR (truncated): truncated 5' long terminal repeat (LTR) from HIV-1
   6444..6460    -  protein_bind   lac operator: The lac repressor binds to the lac operator to inhibit transcription in E. coli. This inhibition can be relieved by adding lactose or isopropyl-β-D-thiogalactopyranoside (IPTG). lac repressor encoded by lacI
   6468..6498    -  promoter       lac promoter: promoter for the E. coli lac operon
   6513..6534    -  protein_bind   CAP binding site: CAP binding activates transcription in the presence of cAMP. E. coli catabolite activator protein
   6547..6639    -  CDS            lacI (fragment): lac repressor; lacI; The lac repressor binds to the lac operator to inhibit transcription in E. coli. This inhibition can be relieved by adding lactose or isopropyl-β-D-thiogalactopyranoside (IPTG).
   6822..7410    -  rep_origin     ori: high-copy-number ColE1/pMB1/pBR322/pUC origin of replication
   7581..8441    -  CDS            AmpR: β-lactamase; bla; confers resistance to ampicillin, carbenicillin, and related antibiotics
   8442..8546    -  promoter       AmpR promoter: bla
   8594..8728    +  polyA_signal   SV40 poly(A) signal: SV40 polyadenylation signal
   8895..329     +  CDS            nef (fragment) (across the origin): NEF_HV1BR - Experimental evidence at protein level: Swiss-Prot protein existence level 1. Extracellular Nef protein targets CD4(+) T-lymphocytes for apoptosis by interacting with CXCR4 surface receptors (PubMed:14990729). From Human immunodeficiency virus type 1 group M subtype B (isolate BRU/LAI) (HIV-1).
>Addgene plasmid #205676 | LHAPZW | addgene full sequence | sequence record 409113 | Addgene NGS Result
TGGAAGGGCTAATTCACTCCCAAAGAAGACAAGATATCCTTGATCTGTGGATCTACCACACACAAGGCTA
CTTCCCTGATTAGCAGAACTACACACCAGGGCCAGGGGTCAGATATCCACTGACCTTTGGATGGTGCTAC
AAGCTAGTACCAGTTGAGCCAGATAAGGTAGAAGAGGCCAATAAAGGAGAGAACACCAGCTTGTTACACC
CTGTGAGCCTGCATGGGATGGATGACCCGGAGAGAGAAGTGTTAGAGTGGAGGTTTGACAGCCGCCTAGC
ATTTCATCACGTGGCCCGAGAGCTGCATCCGGAGTACTTCAAGAACTGCTGATATCGAGCTTGCTACAAG
GGACTTTCCGCTGGGGACTTTCCAGGGAGGCGTGGCCTGGGCGGGACTGGGGAGTGGCGAGCCCTCAGAT
CCTGCATATAAGCAGCTGCTTTTTGCCTGTACTGGGTCTCTCTGGTTAGACCAGATCTGAGCCTGGGAGC
TCTCTGGCTAACTAGGGAACCCACTGCTTAAGCCTCAATAAAGCTTGCCTTGAGTGCTTCAAGTAGTGTG
TGCCCGTCTGTTGTGTGACTCTGGTAACTAGAGATCCCTCAGACCCTTTTAGTCAGTGTGGAAAATCTCT
AGCAGTGGCGCCCGAACAGGGACTTGAAAGCGAAAGGGAAACCAGAGGAGCTCTCTCGACGCAGGACTCG
GCTTGCTGAAGCGCGCACGGCAAGAGGCGAGGGGCGGCGACTGGTGAGTACGCCAAAAATTTTGACTAGC
GGAGGCTAGAAGGAGAGAGATGGGTGCGAGAGCGTCAGTATTAAGCGGGGGAGAATTAGATCGCGATGGG
AAAAAATTCGGTTAAGGCCAGGGGGAAAGAAAAAATATAAATTAAAACATATAGTATGGGCAAGCAGGGA
GCTAGAACGATTCGCAGTTAATCCTGGCCTGTTAGAAACATCAGAAGGCTGTAGACAAATACTGGGACAG
CTACAACCATCCCTTCAGACAGGATCAGAAGAACTTAGATCATTATATAATACAGTAGCAACCCTCTATT
GTGTGCATCAAAGGATAGAGATAAAAGACACCAAGGAAGCTTTAGACAAGATAGAGGAAGAGCAAAACAA
AAGTAAGACCACCGCACAGCAAGCGGCCGGCCGCTGATCTTCAGACCTGGAGGAGGAGATATGAGGGACA
ATTGGAGAAGTGAATTATATAAATATAAAGTAGTAAAAATTGAACCATTAGGAGTAGCACCCACCAAGGC
AAAGAGAAGAGTGGTGCAGAGAGAAAAAAGAGCAGTGGGAATAGGAGCTTTGTTCCTTGGGTTCTTGGGA
GCAGCAGGAAGCACTATGGGCGCAGCGTCAATGACGCTGACGGTACAGGCCAGACAATTATTGTCTGGTA
TAGTGCAGCAGCAGAACAATTTGCTGAGGGCTATTGAGGCGCAACAGCATCTGTTGCAACTCACAGTCTG
GGGCATCAAGCAGCTCCAGGCAAGAATCCTGGCTGTGGAAAGATACCTAAAGGATCAACAGCTCCTGGGG
ATTTGGGGTTGCTCTGGAAAACTCATTTGCACCACTGCTGTGCCTTGGAATGCTAGTTGGAGTAATAAAT
CTCTGGAACAGATTTGGAATCACACGACCTGGATGGAGTGGGACAGAGAAATTAACAATTACACAAGCTT
AATACACTCCTTAATTGAAGAATCGCAAAACCAGCAAGAAAAGAATGAACAAGAATTATTGGAATTAGAT
AAATGGGCAAGTTTGTGGAATTGGTTTAACATAACAAATTGGCTGTGGTATATAAAATTATTCATAATGA
TAGTAGGAGGCTTGGTAGGTTTAAGAATAGTTTTTGCTGTACTTTCTATAGTGAATAGAGTTAGGCAGGG
ATATTCACCATTATCGTTTCAGACCCACCTCCCAACCCCGAGGGGACCCGACAGGCCCGAAGGAATAGAA
GAAGAAGGTGGAGAGAGAGACAGAGACAGATCCATTCGATTAGTGAACGGATCTCGACGGTATCGCCTTT
AAAAGAAAAGGGGGGATTGGGGGGTACAGTGCAGGGGAAAGAATAGTAGACATAATAGCAACAGACATAC
AAACTAAAGAATTACAAAAACAAATTACAAAAATTCAAAATTTTCGGGTTTATTACAGGGACAGCAGAGA
TCCAGTTTATCGATGGGCAGAGCGCACATCGCCCACAGTCCCCGAGAAGTTGGGGGGAGGGGTCGGCAAT
TGAACCGGAGCCTAGAGAAGGTGGCGCGGGGTAAACTGGGAAAGTGATGTCGTGTACTGGCTCCGCCTTT
TTCCCGAGGGTGGGGGAGAACCGTATATAAGTGCAGTAGTCGCCGTGAACGTTCTTTTTCGCAACGGGTT
TGCCGCCAGAACACAGGGCTCGCATCTCTCCTTCACGCGCCCGCCGCCTTACCTGAGGCCGCCATCCACG
CCGGTTGAGTCGCGTTCTGCCGCCTCCCGCCTGTGGTGCCTCCTGAACTACGTCCGCCGTCTAGGTAAGT
TTAGAGCTCAGGTCGAGACCGGGCCTTTGTCCGGCGCTCCCTTGGAGCCTACCTAGACTCAGCCGGCTCT
CCACGCTTTGCCTGACCCTGCTTGCTCAACTCTACGTCTTTGTTTCGTTTTCTGTTCTGCGCCGTTACAG
ATCAGCGCTTCGACTAGGGATAACAGGGTAATTGTTTGAATGAGGCTTCAGTACTTTACAGAATCGTTGC
CTGCACATCTTGGAAACACTTGCTGGGATTACTTCGACTTCTTAACCCAACAGAAGGCTCGAGAAGGTAT
ATTGCTGTTGACAGGATCCACATTAACAACTTTAAGTCCAGCAATTTGAGTTAAGGGTGTTGCTCTCAAT
GATTTCACTAATGGTTCAATTTTTAATTTCTTTTCTTCTGGTTCAAAATTCAAGTTTCAAGTGAAAGTGT
AATATGCACCCATTTCTTTCAATAAATCTTCTAAATAGTCCACTAATGTTTTATTTTGTTTTTTACAAAA
TCAAGCAGCCTCTGCTATCAATATAGAACCTTGTATTCCATCTTTATCTCTAGCTGAGTCATCAATTACA
TATCCATAACTTTCTTCATAAGCAAAAACAAAATTTAATCCGTTATCTTCTTCTTTAGCAATTTCTCTAC
CCATTCATTTCAATCCAGTTAAAGTTTTTACAATCTTAACTCCATATTTTTCCTGAGCGATTCTATCACC
CAAATCACTTGTTACAAAACTTGAATATAGAGCCGGATTTTTTGGAATGCTATTTAAGCGTTTTAGATTT
GATAATTTTCAATCAATTAAAATTGGTCCTGTTTGATTTCCATCTAATCTTACAAAATGACCATCATGTT
TTATTGCCATTCCAAATCTGTCAGCATCTGGGTCATTCATAATAATAATATCTGCATCATGTTTAATACC
ATATTCAAGCGGTATTTTTCATGCAGGATCAAATTCTGGATTTGGATTTACAACATTTTTCAATGTTTCA
TCTTCAAATGCACGATCTTCACCCTCAATAACGTTATATCCTGATTCACGTAATCTTTTTGGGGTAAATT
TAGTTCCTGTTCCATTAACTGCGCTAAAAATAGGGCCCTGCCTCGGACTTCAAGGGGCTAGAATTCGAGC
AATTATCTTGTTTACTAAAACTGAATACCTTGCTATCTCTTTGATACATTTTTACAAAGCTGAATTAAAA
TGGTATAAATTAAATCACTTTTTTCAATTCTACCGGGTAGGGGAGGCGCTTTTCCCAAGGCAGTCTGGAG
CATGCGCTTTAGCAGCCCCGCTGGGCACTTGGCGCTACACAAGTGGCCTCTGGCCTCGCACACATTCCAC
ATCCACCGGTAGGCGCCAACCGGCTCCGTTCTTTGGTGGCCCCTTCGCGCCACCTTCTACTCCTCCCCTA
GTCAGGAAGTTCCCCCCCGCCCCGCAGCTCGCGTCGTGCAGGACGTGACAAATGGAAGTAGCACGTCTCA
CTAGTCTCGTGCAGATGGACAGCACCGCTGAGCAATGGAAGCGGGTAGGCCTTTGGGGCAGCGGCCAATA
GCAGCTTTGCTCCTTCGCTTTCTGGGCTCAGAGGCTGGGAAGGGGTGGGTCCGGGGGCGGGCTCAGGGGC
GGGCTCAGGGGCGGGGCGGGCGCCCGAAGGTCCTCCGGAGGCCCGGCATTCTGCACGCTTCAAAAGCGCA
CGTCTGCCGCGCTGTTCTCCTCTTCCTCATCTCCGGGCCTTTCGACCTTTAATTAACCACCATGAGCAAA
GGCGAAGAGCTGTTCACCGGCGTGGTGCCCATCCTGGTGGAGCTGGACGGCGACGTGAACGGCCACAAGT
TCAGCGTGAGCGGCGAGGGCGAGGGCGACGCCACCTACGGCAAGCTGACCCTGAAGTTCATCTGCACCAC
CGGCAAGCTGCCCGTGCCCTGGCCCACCCTGGTGACCACCCTGAGCCACGGCGTGCAGTGCTTCAGCCGG
TACCCCGACCACATGAAGCAGCACGACTTCTTCAAGAGCGCCATGCCCGAGGGCTACGTGCAGGAGCGGA
CCATCTTCTTCAAGGACGACGGCAACTACAAGACCCGGGCCGAGGTGAAGTTCGAGGGCGACACCCTGGT
GAACCGGATCGAGCTGAAGGGCATCGACTTCAAGGAGGACGGCAACATCCTGGGCCACAAGCTGGAGTAC
AACTTCAACAGCCACAACATCTACATCATGGCCGACAAGCAGAAGAACGGCATCAAGGTGAACTTCAAGA
TCCGGCACAACATCGAGGACGGCAGCGTGCAGCTGGCCGACCACTACCAGCAGAACACCCCCATCGGCGA
CGGCCCCGTGCTGCTGCCCGACAACCACTACCTGAGCACCCAGAGCGCCCTGAGCAAGGACCCCAACGAG
AAGCGGGACCACATGGTGCTGCTGGAGTTCCGGACCGCCGCCGGCATCACCCACGGCATGGACGAGCTCT
ATAAGTAAGTTTAAACATCAACCTCTGGATTACAAAATTTGTGAAAGATTGACTGGTATTCTTAACTATG
TTGCTCCTTTTACGCTATGTGGATACGCTGCTTTAATGCCTTTGTATCATGCTATTGCTTCCCGTATGGC
TTTCATTTTCTCCTCCTTGTATAAATCCTGGTTGCTGTCTCTTTATGAGGAGTTGTGGCCCGTTGTCAGG
CAACGTGGCGTGGTGTGCACTGTGTTTGCTGACGCAACCCCCACTGGTTGGGGCATTGCCACCACCTGTC
AGCTCCTTTCCGGGACTTTCGCTTTCCCCCTCCCTATTGCCACGGCGGAACTCATCGCCGCCTGCCTTGC
CCGCTGCTGGACAGGGGCTCGGCTGTTGGGCACTGACAATTCCGTGGTGTTGTCGGGGAAGCTGACGTCC
TTTCCATGGCTGCTCGCCTGTGTTGCCACCTGGATTCTGCGCGGGACGTCCTTCTGCTACGTCCCTTCGG
CCCTCAATCCAGCGGACCTTCCTTCCCGCGGCCTGCTGCCGGCTCTGCGGCCTCTTCCGCGTCTTCGCCT
TCGCCCTCAGACGAGTCGGATCTCCCTTTGGGCCGCCTCCCCGCCTGGCCTGCAGGGGTACCTTTAAGAC
CAATGACTTACAAGGCAGCTGTAGATCTTAGCCACTTTTTAAAAGAAAAGAGGGGACTGGAAGGGCTAAT
TCACTCCCAACGAAGACAAGATATCCTTGATCTGTGGATCTACCACACACAAGGCTACTTCCCTGATTAG
CAGAACTACACACCAGGGCCAGGGGTCAGATATCCACTGACCTTTGGATGGTGCTACAAGCTAGTACCAG
TTGAGCCAGATAAGGTAGAAGAGGCCAATAAAGGAGAGAACACCAGCTTGTTACACCCTGTGAGCCTGCA
TGGGATGGATGACCCGGAGAGAGAAGTGTTAGAGTGGAGGTTTGACAGCCGCCTAGCATTTCATCACGTG
GCCCGAGAGCTGCATCCGGAGTACTTCAAGAACTGCTGATATCGAGCTTGCTACAAGGGACTTTCCGCTG
GGGACTTTCCAGGGAGGCGTGGCCTGGGCGGGACTGGGGAGTGGCGAGCCCTCAGATCCTGCATATAAGC
AGCTGCTTTTTGCCTGTACTGGGTCTCTCTGGTTAGACCAGATCTGAGCCTGGGAGCTCTCTGGCTAACT
AGGGAACCCACTGCTTAAGCCTCAATAAAGCTTGCCTTGAGTGCTTCAAGTAGTGTGTGCCCGTCTGTTG
TGTGACTCTGGTAACTAGAGATCCCTCAGACCCTTTTAGTCAGTGTGGAAAATCTCTAGCAGTAGTAGTT
CATGTCATCTTATTATTCAGTATTTATAACTTGCAAAGAAATGAATATCAGAGAGTGAGAGGCCTTGACA
TTGCTAGCGTTTTACCGTCGACCTCTAGCTAGAGCTTGGCGTAATCATGGTCATAGCTGTTTCCTGTGTG
AAATTGTTATCCGCTCACAATTCCACACAACATACGAGCCGGAAGCATAAAGTGTAAAGCCTGGGGTGCC
TAATGAGTGAGCTAACTCACATTAATTGCGTTGCGCTCACTGCCCGCTTTCCAGTCGGGAAACCTGTCGT
GCCAGCTGCATTAATGAATCGGCCAACGCGCGGGGAGAGGCGGTTTGCGTATTGGGCGCTCTTCCGCTTC
CTCGCTCACTGACTCGCTGCGCTCGGTCGTTCGGCTGCGGCGAGCGGTATCAGCTCACTCAAAGGCGGTA
ATACGGTTATCCACAGAATCAGGGGATAACGCAGGAAAGAACATGTGAGCAAAAGGCCAGCAAAAGGCCA
GGAACCGTAAAAAGGCCGCGTTGCTGGCGTTTTTCCATAGGCTCCGCCCCCCTGACGAGCATCACAAAAA
TCGACGCTCAAGTCAGAGGTGGCGAAACCCGACAGGACTATAAAGATACCAGGCGTTTCCCCCTGGAAGC
TCCCTCGTGCGCTCTCCTGTTCCGACCCTGCCGCTTACCGGATACCTGTCCGCCTTTCTCCCTTCGGGAA
GCGTGGCGCTTTCTCATAGCTCACGCTGTAGGTATCTCAGTTCGGTGTAGGTCGTTCGCTCCAAGCTGGG
CTGTGTGCACGAACCCCCCGTTCAGCCCGACCGCTGCGCCTTATCCGGTAACTATCGTCTTGAGTCCAAC
CCGGTAAGACACGACTTATCGCCACTGGCAGCAGCCACTGGTAACAGGATTAGCAGAGCGAGGTATGTAG
GCGGTGCTACAGAGTTCTTGAAGTGGTGGCCTAACTACGGCTACACTAGAAGAACAGTATTTGGTATCTG
CGCTCTGCTGAAGCCAGTTACCTTCGGAAAAAGAGTTGGTAGCTCTTGATCCGGCAAACAAACCACCGCT
GGTAGCGGTGGTTTTTTTGTTTGCAAGCAGCAGATTACGCGCAGAAAAAAAGGATCTCAAGAAGATCCTT
TGATCTTTTCTACGGGGTCTGACGCTCAGTGGAACGAAAACTCACGTTAAGGGATTTTGGTCATGAGATT
ATCAAAAAGGATCTTCACCTAGATCCTTTTAAATTAAAAATGAAGTTTTAAATCAATCTAAAGTATATAT
GAGTAAACTTGGTCTGACAGTTACCAATGCTTAATCAGTGAGGCACCTATCTCAGCGATCTGTCTATTTC
GTTCATCCATAGTTGCCTGACTCCCCGTCGTGTAGATAACTACGATACGGGAGGGCTTACCATCTGGCCC
CAGTGCTGCAATGATACCGCGAGACCCACGCTCACCGGCTCCAGATTTATCAGCAATAAACCAGCCAGCC
GGAAGGGCCGAGCGCAGAAGTGGTCCTGCAACTTTATCCGCCTCCATCCAGTCTATTAATTGTTGCCGGG
AAGCTAGAGTAAGTAGTTCGCCAGTTAATAGTTTGCGCAACGTTGTTGCCATTGCTACAGGCATCGTGGT
GTCACGCTCGTCGTTTGGTATGGCTTCATTCAGCTCCGGTTCCCAACGATCAAGGCGAGTTACATGATCC
CCCATGTTGTGCAAAAAAGCGGTTAGCTCCTTCGGTCCTCCGATCGTTGTCAGAAGTAAGTTGGCCGCAG
TGTTATCACTCATGGTTATGGCAGCACTGCATAATTCTCTTACTGTCATGCCATCCGTAAGATGCTTTTC
TGTGACTGGTGAGTACTCAACCAAGTCATTCTGAGAATAGTGTATGCGGCGACCGAGTTGCTCTTGCCCG
GCGTCAATACGGGATAATACCGCGCCACATAGCAGAACTTTAAAAGTGCTCATCATTGGAAAACGTTCTT
CGGGGCGAAAACTCTCAAGGATCTTACCGCTGTTGAGATCCAGTTCGATGTAACCCACTCGTGCACCCAA
CTGATCTTCAGCATCTTTTACTTTCACCAGCGTTTCTGGGTGAGCAAAAACAGGAAGGCAAAATGCCGCA
AAAAAGGGAATAAGGGCGACACGGAAATGTTGAATACTCATACTCTTCCTTTTTCAATATTATTGAAGCA
TTTATCAGGGTTATTGTCTCATGAGCGGATACATATTTGAATGTATTTAGAAAAATAAACAAATAGGGGT
TCCGCGCACATTTCCCCGAAAAGTGCCACCTGACGTCGACGGATCGGGAGATCAACTTGTTTATTGCAGC
TTATAATGGTTACAAATAAAGCAATAGCATCACAAATTTCACAAATAAAGCATTTTTTTCACTGCATTCT
AGTTGTGGTTTGTCCAAACTCATCAATGTATCTTATCATGTCTGGATCAACTGGATAACTCAAGCTAACC
AAAATCATCCCAAACTTCCCACCCCATACCCTATTACCACTGCCAATTACCTGTGGTTTCATTTACTCTA
AACCTGTGATTCCTCTGAATTATTTTCATTTTAAAGAAATTGTATTTGTTAAATATGTACTACAAACTTA
GTAGT
